>Addgene plasmid #164644 | 3XHalo_GFP_TRF1#1 | addgene full sequence | sequence record 327906 | Addgene NGS Result
TATCAAAAAGGATCTTCACCTAGATCCTTTTAAATTAAAAATGAAGTTTTAAATCAATCTAAAGTATATA
TGAGTAAACTTGGTCTGACAGTTACCAATGCTTAATCAGTGAGGCACCTATCTCAGCGATCTGTCTATTT
CGTTCATCCATAGTTGCCTGACTCCCCGTCGTGTAGATAACTACGATACGGGAGGGCTTACCATCTGGCC
CCAGTGCTGCAATGATACCGCGAGACCCACGCTCACCGGCTCCAGATTTATCAGCAATAAACCAGCCAGC
CGGAAGGGCCGAGCGCAGAAGTGGTCCTGCAACTTTATCCGCCTCCATCCAGTCTATTAATTGTTGCCGG
GAAGCTAGAGTAAGTAGTTCGCCAGTTAATAGTTTGCGCAACGTTGTTGCCATTGCTACAGGCATCGTGG
TGTCACGCTCGTCGTTTGGTATGGCTTCATTCAGCTCCGGTTCCCAACGATCAAGGCGAGTTACATGATC
CCCCATGTTGTGCAAAAAAGCGGTTAGCTCCTTCGGTCCTCCGATCGTTGTCAGAAGTAAGTTGGCCGCA
GTGTTATCACTCATGGTTATGGCAGCACTGCATAATTCTCTTACTGTCATGCCATCCGTAAGATGCTTTT
CTGTGACTGGTGAGTACTCAACCAAGTCATTCTGAGAATAGTGTATGCGGCGACCGAGTTGCTCTTGCCC
GGCGTCAATACGGGATAATACCGCGCCACATAGCAGAACTTTAAAAGTGCTCATCATTGGAAAACGTTCT
TCGGGGCGAAAACTCTCAAGGATCTTACCGCTGTTGAGATCCAGTTCGATGTAACCCACTCGTGCACCCA
ACTGATCTTCAGCATCTTTTACTTTCACCAGCGTTTCTGGGTGAGCAAAAACAGGAAGGCAAAATGCCGC
AAAAAAGGGAATAAGGGCGACACGGAAATGTTGAATACTCATACTCTTCCTTTTTCAATATTATTGAAGC
ATTTATCAGGGTTATTGTCTCATGAGCGGATACATATTTGAATGTATTTAGAAAAATAAACAAATAGGGG
TTCCGCGCACATTTCCCCGAAAAGTGCCAAGCTTAATAAACACGGAAGGAGACAATACCGGAAGGAACCC
GCGCTATGACGGCAATAAAAAGACAGAATAAAACGCACGGGTGTTGGGTCGTTTGTTCATAAACGCGGGG
TTCGGTCCCAGGGCTGGCACTCTGTCGATACCCCACCGAGACCCCATTGGGGCCAATACGCCCGCGTTTC
TTCCTTTTCCCCACCCCACCCCCCAAGTTCGGGTGAAGGCCCAGGGCTCGCAGCCAACGTCGGGGCGGCA
GGCCCTGCCATAGCCACTGGCCCCGTGGGTTAGGGACGGGGTCCCCCATTCGAGAATAAATAACTTCGTA
TAAAGTATCCTATACGAAGTTATCACCATGACCGAGTACAAGCCCACGGTGCGCCTCGCCACCCGCGACG
ACGTCCCCCGGGCCGTACGCACCCTCGCCGCCGCGTTCGCCGACTACCCCGCCACGCGCCACACCGTCGA
CCCGGACCGCCACATCGAGCGGGTCACCGAGCTGCAAGAACTCTTCCTCACGCGCGTCGGGCTCGACATC
GGCAAGGTGTGGGTCGCGGACGACGGCGCCGCGGTGGCGGTCTGGACCACGCCGGAGAGCGTCGAAGCGG
GGGCGGTGTTCGCCGAGATCGGCCCGCGCATGGCCGAGTTGAGCGGTTCCCGGCTGGCCGCGCAGCAACA
GATGGAAGGCCTCCTGGCGCCGCACCGGCCCAAGGAGCCCGCGTGGTTCCTGGCCACCGTCGGCGTCTCG
CCCGACCACCAGGGCAAGGGTCTGGGCAGCGCCGTCGTGCTCCCCGGAGTGGAGGCGGCCGAGCGCGCCG
GGGTGCCCGCCTTCCTGGAGACCTCCGCGCCCCGCAACCTCCCCTTCTACGAGCGGCTCGGCTTCACCGT
CACCGCCGACGTCGAGGTGCCCGAAGGACCGCGCACCTGGTGCATGACCCGCAAGCCCGGTGCCTGACGC
CCGCCCCACGACCCGCAGCGCCCGACCGAAAGGAGCGCACGACCCCATGGCTCCGACCGAAGCCACCCGG
GGCGGCCCCGCCGACCCCGCACCCGCCCCCGAGGCCCACCGACTCTAGAGCTCGCTGATCAGCCTCGACT
GTGCCTTCTAGTTGCCAGCCATCTGTTGTTTGCCCCTCCCCCGTGCCTTCCTTGACCCTGGAAGGTGCCA
CTCCCACTGTCCTTTCCTAATAAAATGAGGAAATTGCATCGCATTGTCTGAGTAGGTGTCATTCTATTCT
GGGGGGTGGGGTGGGGCAGGACAGCAAGGGGGAGGATTGGGAAGACAATAGCACTAGTTATTAATAGTAA
TCAATTACGGGGTCATTAGTTCATAGCCCATATATGGAGTTCCGCGTTACATAACTTACGGTAAATGGCC
CGCCTGGCTGACCGCCCAACGACCCCCGCCCATTGACGTCAATAATGACGTATGTTCCCATAGTAACGCC
AATAGGGACTTTCCATTGACGTCAATGGGTGGAGTATTTACGGTAAACTGCCCACTTGGCAGTACATCAA
GTGTATCATATGCCAAGTACGCCCCCTATTGACGTCAATGACGGTAAATGGCCCGCCTGGCATTATGCCC
AGTACATGACCTTATGGGACTTTCCTACTTGGCAGTACATCTACGTATTAGTCATCGCTATTACCATGGT
CGAGGTGAGCCCCACGTTCTGCTTCACTCTCCCCATCTCCCCCCCCTCCCCACCCCCAATTTTGTATTTA
TTTATTTTTTAATTATTTTGTGCAGCGATGGGGGCGGGGGGGGGGGGGGGGCGCGCGCCAGGCGGGGCGG
GGCGGGGCGAGGGGCGGGGCGGGGCGAGGCGGAGAGGTGCGGCGGCAGCCAATCAGAGCGGCGCGCTCCG
AAAGTTTCCTTTTATGGCGAGGCGGCGGCGGCGGCGGCCCTATAAAAAGCGAAGCGCGCGGCGGGCGGGA
GTCGCTGCGCGCTGCCTTCGCCCCGTGCCCCGCTCCGCCGCCGCCTCGCGCCGCCCGCCCCGGCTCTGAC
TGACCGCGTTACTCCCACAGGTGAGCGGGCGGGACGGCCCTTCTCCTCCGGGCTGTAATTAGCGCTTGGT
TTAATGACGGCTTGTTTCTTTTCTGTGGCTGCGTGAAAGCCTTGAGGGGCTCCGGGAGGGCCCTTTGTGC
GGGGGGAGCGGCTCGGGGGGTGCGTGCGTGTGTGTGTGCGTGGGGAGCGCCGCGTGCGGCTCCGCGCTGC
CCGGCGGCTGTGAGCGCTGCGGGCGCGGCGCGGGGCTTTGTGCGCTCCGCAGTGTGCGCGAGGGGAGCGC
GGCCGGGGGCGGTGCCCCGCGGTGCGGGGGGGGCTGCGAGGGGAACAAAGGCTGCGTGCGGGGTGTGTGC
GTGGGGGGGTGAGCAGGGGGTGTGGGCGCGTCGGTCGGGCTGCAACCCCCCCTGCACCCCCCTCCCCGAG
TTGCTGAGCACGGCCCGGCTTCGGGTGCGGGGCTCCGTACGGGGCGTGGCGCGGGGCTCGCCGTGCCGGG
CGGGGGGTGGCGGCAGGTGGGGGTGCCGGGCGGGGCGGGGCCGCCTCGGGCCGGGGAGGGCTCGGGGGAG
GGGCGCGGCGGCCCCCGGAGCGCCGGCGGCTGTCGAGGCGCGGCGAGCCGCAGCCATTGCCTTTTATGGT
AATCGTGCGAGAGGGCGCAGGGACTTCCTTTGTCCCAAATCTGTGCGGAGCCGAAATCTGGGAGGCGCCG
CCGCACCCCCTCTAGCGGGCGCGGGGCGAAGCGGTGCGGCGCCGGCAGGAAGGAAATGGGCGGGGAGGGC
CTTCGTGCGTCGCCGCGCCGCCGTCCCCTTCTCCCTCTCCAGCCTCGGGGCTGTCCGCGGGGGGACGGCT
GCCTTCGGGGGGGACGGGGCAGGGCGGGGTTCGGCTTCTGGCGTGTGACCGGCGGCTCTAGAGCCTCTGC
TAACCATGTTCATGCCTTCTTCTTTTTCCTACAGCTCCTGGGCAACGTGCTGGTTATTGTGCTGTCTCAT
CATTTTGGCAAAGAATTGCTCGACCACCGGCGCGCCACAATGGCAGAGATCGGTACTGGCTTCCCATTCG
ATCCCCATTACGTGGAAGTCCTGGGCGAACGCATGCACTATGTCGATGTTGGTCCGCGCGACGGCACCCC
TGTGCTGTTCCTGCATGGTAACCCGACCTCCTCCTATGTGTGGCGCAACATTATCCCGCACGTTGCACCG
ACCCATCGCTGTATTGCTCCAGATCTGATCGGTATGGGCAAGTCCGACAAGCCAGACCTGGGTTACTTCT
TTGACGATCACGTCCGCTTTATGGATGCCTTTATCGAGGCCCTGGGTCTGGAAGAAGTCGTCCTGGTCAT
TCATGACTGGGGCTCCGCTCTGGGTTTTCACTGGGCCAAACGCAATCCAGAACGCGTCAAAGGTATCGCA
TTTATGGAATTCATTCGCCCTATCCCGACCTGGGACGAATGGCCAGAGTTTGCCCGCGAAACCTTCCAGG
CCTTTCGCACCACCGACGTCGGCCGCAAACTGATCATTGATCAGAATGTTTTTATTGAGGGTACGCTGCC
GATGGGTGTCGTCCGCCCGCTGACTGAGGTCGAGATGGATCATTATCGCGAGCCGTTTCTGAATCCTGTT
GATCGCGAGCCACTGTGGCGCTTTCCAAACGAACTGCCAATCGCCGGTGAACCAGCGAACATTGTCGCGC
TGGTCGAAGAGTACATGGATTGGCTGCACCAGTCCCCTGTCCCGAAACTGCTGTTCTGGGGCACCCCAGG
CGTTCTGATTCCACCGGCCGAAGCCGCTCGCCTGGCCAAGAGCCTGCCTAACTGCAAAGCTGTGGACATT
GGCCCGGGTCTGAATCTGCTGCAAGAGGACAATCCGGACCTGATTGGCAGCGAGATTGCGCGCTGGCTGT
CGACGCTCGAGATCTCCGGCGCTTCGAATTCTGCAGTCGACGGTACCGCAGAAATTGGTACTGGCTTTCC
ATTTGACCCCCACTATGTGGAGGTCCTGGGCGAGCGCATGCATTACGTCGACGTTGGTCCGCGCGATGGC
ACCCCTGTGCTGTTTCTGCACGGTAATCCGACCTCCTCCTACGTGTGGCGCAATATCATTCCGCATGTTG
CACCGACCCACCGCTGCATCGCTCCAGACCTGATTGGTATGGGCAAATCCGATAAACCAGATCTGGGTTA
TTTTTTCGATGACCATGTCCGCTTCATGGACGCCTTCATTGAAGCCCTGGGTCTGGAGGAGGTCGTCCTG
GTCATCCACGATTGGGGCTCCGCTCTGGGTTTCCATTGGGCCAAGCGCAACCCAGAGCGCGTCAAGGGTA
TTGCATTCATGGAGTTTATCCGCCCTATTCCGACCTGGGACGAGTGGCCAGAATTCGCCCGCGAGACCTT
TCAGGCCTTCCGCACCACCGATGTCGGCCGCAAGCTGATTATCGACCAGAACGTTTTCATCGAAGGTACG
CTGCCGATGGGTGTCGTCCGCCCGCTGACTGAAGTCGAAATGGACCACTACCGCGAACCGTTCCTGAACC
CTGTTGACCGCGAACCACTGTGGCGCTTCCCAAATGAGCTGCCAATTGCCGGTGAGCCAGCGAATATCGT
CGCGCTGGTCGAGGAATATATGGACTGGCTGCATCAGTCCCCTGTCCCGAAGCTGCTGTTTTGGGGCACC
CCAGGCGTTCTGATCCCACCGGCCGAGGCCGCTCGCCTGGCCAAAAGCCTGCCTAATTGCAAGGCTGTGG
ATATCGGCCCGGGTCTGAACCTGCTGCAAGAAGATAACCCGGATCTGATCGGCAGCGAAATCGCGCGCTG
GCTGTCGACGCTCGAAATTTCCGGCAGTGCTGGTAGTGCTGGTGAATTGATGCGCGCCACCATGGCAGAA
ATCGGTACTGGCTTTCCATTCGACCCCCATTATGTGGAAGTCCTGGGCGAGCGCATGCACTACGTCGATG
TTGGTCCGCGCGATGGCACCCCTGTGCTGTTCCTGCACGGTAACCCGACCTCCTCCTACGTGTGGCGCAA
CATCATCCCGCATGTTGCACCGACCCATCGCTGCATTGCTCCAGACCTGATCGGTATGGGCAAATCCGAC
AAACCAGACCTGGGTTATTTCTTCGACGACCACGTCCGCTTCATGGATGCCTTCATCGAAGCCCTGGGTC
TGGAAGAGGTCGTCCTGGTCATTCACGACTGGGGCTCCGCTCTGGGTTTCCACTGGGCCAAGCGCAATCC
AGAGCGCGTCAAAGGTATTGCATTTATGGAGTTCATCCGCCCTATCCCGACCTGGGACGAATGGCCAGAA
TTTGCCCGCGAGACCTTCCAGGCCTTCCGCACCACCGACGTCGGCCGCAAGCTGATCATCGATCAGAACG
TTTTTATCGAGGGTACGCTGCCGATGGGTGTCGTCCGCCCGCTGACTGAAGTCGAGATGGACCATTACCG
CGAGCCGTTCCTGAATCCTGTTGACCGCGAGCCACTGTGGCGCTTCCCAAACGAGCTGCCAATCGCCGGT
GAGCCAGCGAACATCGTCGCGCTGGTCGAAGAATACATGGACTGGCTGCACCAGTCCCCTGTCCCGAAGC
TGCTGTTCTGGGGCACCCCAGGCGTTCTGATCCCACCGGCCGAAGCCGCTCGCCTGGCCAAAAGCCTGCC
TAACTGCAAGGCTGTGGACATCGGCCCGGGTCTGAATCTGCTGCAAGAAGACAACCCGGACCTGATCGGC
AGCGAGATCGCGCGCTGGCTGTCGACGCTCGAGATTTCCGGTTACGTAGCCACCATGGTGAGCAAGGGCG
AGGAGCTGTTCACCGGGGTGGTGCCCATCCTGGTCGAGCTGGACGGCGACGTAAACGGCCACAAGTTCAG
CGTGTCCGGCGAGGGCGAGGGCGATGCCACCTACGGCAAGCTGACCCTGAAGTTCATCTGCACCACCGGC
AAGCTGCCCGTGCCCTGGCCCACCCTCGTGACCACCCTGACCTACGGCGTGCAGTGCTTCAGCCGCTACC
CCGACCACATGAAGCAGCACGACTTCTTCAAGTCCGCCATGCCCGAAGGCTACGTCCAGGAGCGCACCAT
CTTCTTCAAGGACGACGGCAACTACAAGACCCGCGCCGAGGTGAAGTTCGAGGGCGACACCCTGGTGAAC
CGCATCGAGCTGAAGGGCATCGACTTCAAGGAGGACGGCAACATCCTGGGGCACAAGCTGGAGTACAACT
ACAACAGCCACAACGTCTATATCATGGCCGACAAGCAGAAGAACGGCATCAAGGTGAACTTCAAGATCCG
CCACAACATCGAGGACGGCAGCGTGCAGCTCGCCGACCACTACCAGCAGAACACCCCCATCGGCGACGGC
CCCGTGCTGCTGCCCGACAACCACTACCTGAGCACCCAGTCCGCCCTGAGCAAAGACCCCAACGAGAAGC
GCGATCACATGGTCCTGCTGGAGTTCGTGACCGCCGCCGGGATCACTCTCGGCATGGACGAGCTGTACAA
GAGGGATGCCGACCCTACTGAGGAGCAGATGGCAGAAACAGAGAGAAACGACGAGGAGCAGTTCGAATGC
CAGGAACTGCTCGAGTGCCAGGTGCAGGTGGGGGCCCCCGAGGAGGAGGAGGAGGAGGAGGAGGACGCGG
GCCTGGTGGCCGAGGCCGAGGCCGTGGCTGCCGGCTGGATGCTCGATTTCCTCTGCCTCTCTCTTTGCCG
AGCTTTCCGCGACGGCCGCTCCGAGGACTTCCGCAGGACCCGCAACAGCGCAGAGGCTATTATTCATGGA
CTATCCAGTCTAACAGCTTGCCAGTTGAGAACGATATACATATGTCAGTTTTTGACAAGAATTGCAGCAG
GAAAAACCCTTGATGCACAGTTTGAAAATGATGAACGAATTACACCCTTGGAATCAGCCCTGATGATTTG
GGGTTCAATTGAAAAGGAACATGACAAACTTCATGAAGAAATACAGAATTTAATTAAAATTCAGGCTATA
GCTGTTTGTATGGAAAATGGCAACTTTAAAGAAGCAGAAGAAGTCTTTGAAAGAATATTTGGTGATCCAA
ATTCTCATATGCCTTTCAAAAGCAAATTGCTTATGATAATCTCTCAGAAAGATACATTTCATTCCTTTTT
TCAACACTTCAGCTACAACCACATGATGGAGAAAATTAAGAGTTATGTGAATTATGTGCTAAGTGAAAAA
TCATCAACCTTTCTAATGAAGGCAGCGGCAAAAGTAGTAGAAAGCAAAAGGACAAGAACAATAACTTCTC
AAGATAAACCTAGTGGTAATGATGTTGAAATGGAAACTGAAGCTAATTTGGATACAAGAAAAAGTGTTAG
TGACAAACAGTCTGCGGTAACTGAATCCTCAGAGGGTACAGTATCCTTATTGAGGTCTCACAAGAATCTT
TTCTTATCTAAGTTGCAACATGGAACCCAGCAACAAGACCTTAATAAGAAAGAAAGAAGAGTAGGAACTC
CTCAAAGTACAAAAAAGAAAAAAGAAAGCAGAAGAGCCACTGAAAGCAGAATACCTGTTTCAAAGAGTCA
GCCGGTAACTCCTGAAAAACATCGAGCTAGAAAAAGACAGGCATGGCTTTGGGAAGAAGACAAGAATTTG
AGATCTGGCGTGAGGAAATATGGAGAGGGAAACTGGTCTAAAATACTGTTGCATTATAAATTCAACAACC
GGACAAGTGTCATGTTAAAAGACAGATGGAGGACCATGAAGAAACTAAAACTGATTTCCTCAGACAGCGA
AGACTAATCAGGTGCAGGCTGCCTATCAGAAGGTGGTGGCTGGTGTGGCCAATGCCCTGGCTCACAAATA
CCACTGAGATCTTTTTCCCTCTGCCAAAAATTATGGGGACATCATGAAGCCCCTTGAGCATCTGACTTCT
GGCTAATAAAGGAAATTTATTTTCATTGCAATAGTGTGTTGGAATTTTTTGTGTCTCTCACTCGGAAGGA
CATATGGGAGGGCAAATCATTTAAAACATCAGAATGAGTATTTGGTTTAGAGTTTGGCAACATATGCCCA
TATGCTGGCTGCCATGAACAAAGGTTGGCTATAAAGAGGTCATCAGTATATGAAACAGCCCCCTGCTGTC
CATTCCTTATTCCATAGAAAAGCCTTGACTTGAGGTTAGATTTTTTTTATATTTTGTTTTGTGTTATTTT
TTTCTTTAACATCCCTAAAATTTTCCTTACATGTTTTACTAGCCAGATTTTTCCTCCTCTCCTGACTACT
CCCAGTCATAGCTGTCCCTCTTCTCTTATGGAGATCCCTCGACCTGCACCGTCGAGCTAGCATATGGATC
CATATAACTTCGTATAATGTATGCTATACGAAGTTATTACGATACCGTCAACTTGTTTATTGCAGCTTAT
AATGGTTACAAATAAAGCAATAGCATCACAAATTTCACAAATAAAGCATTTTTTTCACTGCATTCTAGTT
GTGGTTTGTCCAAACTCATCAATGTATCTTAGGTACCCAGCTTTTGTTCCCTTTAGTGAGGGTTAATTGC
GCGCTTGGCGTAATCATGGTCATAGCTGTTTCCTGTGTGAAATTGTTATCCGCTCACAATTCCACACAAC
ATACGAGCCGGAAGCATAAAGTGTAAAGCCTGGGGTGCCTAATGAGTGAGCTAACTCACATTAATTGCGT
TGCGCTCACTGCCCGCTTTCCAGTCGGGAAACCTGTCGTGCCAGCTGCATTAATGAATCGGCCAACGCGC
GGGGAGAGGCGGTTTGCGTATTGGGCGCTCTTCCGCTTCCTCGCTCACTGACTCGCTGCGCTCGGTCGTT
CGGCTGCGGCGAGCGGTATCAGCTCACTCAAAGGCGGTAATACGGTTATCCACAGAATCAGGGGATAACG
CAGGAAAGAACATGTGAGCAAAAGGCCAGCAAAAGGCCAGGAACCGTAAAAAGGCCGCGTTGCTGGCGTT
TTTCCATAGGCTCCGCCCCCCTGACGAGCATCACAAAAATCGACGCTCAAGTCAGAGGTGGCGAAACCCG
ACAGGACTATAAAGATACCAGGCGTTTCCCCCTGGAAGCTCCCTCGTGCGCTCTCCTGTTCCGACCCTGC
CGCTTACCGGATACCTGTCCGCCTTTCTCCCTTCGGGAAGCGTGGCGCTTTCTCATAGCTCACGCTGTAG
GTATCTCAGTTCGGTGTAGGTCGTTCGCTCCAAGCTGGGCTGTGTGCACGAACCCCCCGTTCAGCCCGAC
CGCTGCGCCTTATCCGGTAACTATCGTCTTGAGTCCAACCCGGTAAGACACGACTTATCGCCACTGGCAG
CAGCCACTGGTAACAGGATTAGCAGAGCGAGGTATGTAGGCGGTGCTACAGAGTTCTTGAAGTGGTGGCC
TAACTACGGCTACACTAGAAGAACAGTATTTGGTATCTGCGCTCTGCTGAAGCCAGTTACCTTCGGAAAA
AGAGTTGGTAGCTCTTGATCCGGCAAACAAACCACCGCTGGTAGCGGTGGTTTTTTTGTTTGCAAGCAGC
AGATTACGCGCAGAAAAAAAGGATCTCAAGAAGATCCTTTGATCTTTTCTACGGGGTCTGACGCTCAGTG
GAACGAAAACTCACGTTAAGGGATTTTGGTCATGAGAT
Features (pLannotate 1.2.2; 26 found; start..end, strand, type, name):
     92..952     -  CDS            AmpR: β-lactamase; bla; confers resistance to ampicillin, carbenicillin, and related antibiotics
    953..1057    -  promoter       AmpR promoter: bla
   1130..1178    +  polyA_signal   HSV TK poly(A) signal: herpes simplex virus thymidine kinase polyadenylation signal (Cole and Stacy, 1985)
   1390..1423    -  protein_bind   lox2272: Cre-mediated recombination occurs in the 8-bp core sequence (GGATACTT). lox2272 sites are compatible with each other, but incompatible with loxP or loxN sites (Lee and Saito, 1988). Cre recombinase
   1428..2027    +  CDS            PuroR: puromycin N-acetyltransferase; pac from Streptomyces alboniger; confers resistance to puromycin
   2077..2142    +  CDS            dmpM (fragment): DMPM_STRAD - Protein inferred from homology: Swiss-Prot protein existence level 3. From Streptomyces alboniger.
   2169..2280    +  polyA_signal   bGH poly(A) signal: bovine growth hormone polyadenylation signal
   2425..2728    +  enhancer       CMV enhancer: human cytomegalovirus immediate early enhancer
   2730..3007    +  promoter       chicken β-actin promoter: No description available
   3008..4024    +  intron         chimeric intron: chimera between introns from chicken β-actin and rabbit β-globin
   4100..4978    +  CDS            dhaA: DHAA_PSEPV - Experimental evidence at protein level: Swiss-Prot protein existence level 1. Catalyzes hydrolytic cleavage of carbon-halogen bonds in halogenated aliphatic compounds, leading to the formation of the corresponding primary alcohols, halide ions and protons. Has a broad substrate specificity, as it is able to dehalogenate mono- and di- chlorinated and brominated alkanes (up to at least C10), and the two isomers of 1,3-dichloropropene to 3-chloroallyl alcohol; the highest activity was found with 1,2-dibromoethane, while no activity was observed with the analog 1,2-dichloroethane. Fro
   4991..5019    +  misc_feature   MCS (fragment): multiple cloning site
   5018..5893    +  CDS            dhaA: DHAA_PSEPV - Experimental evidence at protein level: Swiss-Prot protein existence level 1. Catalyzes hydrolytic cleavage of carbon-halogen bonds in halogenated aliphatic compounds, leading to the formation of the corresponding primary alcohols, halide ions and protons. Has a broad substrate specificity, as it is able to dehalogenate mono- and di- chlorinated and brominated alkanes (up to at least C10), and the two isomers of 1,3-dichloropropene to 3-chloroallyl alcohol; the highest activity was found with 1,2-dibromoethane, while no activity was observed with the analog 1,2-dichloroethane. Fro
   5942..6831    +  CDS            HaloTag® (fragment): modified bacterial dehalogenase that forms covalent bonds with chloroalkane derivatives
   6845..7561    +  CDS            EGFP: EGFP is a basic (constitutively fluorescent) green fluorescent protein published in 1996, derived from Aequorea victoria. It is reported to be a rapidly-maturing weak dimer with moderate acid sensitivity.
   7562..8824    +  CDS            TERF1: TERF1_HUMAN - Also known as PIN2, TRBF1, TRF, TRF1. Experimental evidence at protein level: Swiss-Prot protein existence level 1. Binds the telomeric double-stranded 5'-TTAGGG-3' repeat and negatively regulates telomere length. Involved in the regulation of the mitotic spindle. Component of the shelterin complex (telosome) that is involved in the regulation of telomere length and protection. Shelterin associates with arrays of double-stranded 5'-TTAGGG-3' repeats added by telomerase and protects chromosome ends; without its protective activity, telomeres are no longer hidden from the DNA damag
   8823..8894    +  CDS            HBB (fragment): HBB_PONPY - Experimental evidence at transcript level: Swiss-Prot protein existence level 2. Involved in oxygen transport from the lung to the various peripheral tissues. From Pongo pygmaeus (Bornean orangutan).
   8965..9020    +  polyA_signal   β-globin poly(A) signal: rabbit β-globin polyadenylation signal (Gil and Proudfoot, 1987)
   9384..9417    -  protein_bind   loxP: Cre-mediated recombination occurs in the 8-bp core sequence (GCATACAT). Cre recombinase
   9430..9551    +  polyA_signal   SV40 poly(A) signal: SV40 polyadenylation signal
   9570..9588    -  promoter       T3 promoter: promoter for bacteriophage T3 RNA polymerase
   9631..9653    -  protein_bind   lac operator (fragment): The lac repressor binds to the lac operator to inhibit transcription in E. coli. This inhibition can be relieved by adding lactose or isopropyl-β-D-thiogalactopyranoside (IPTG). lac repressor encoded by lacI
   9657..9687    -  promoter       lac promoter: promoter for the E. coli lac operon
   9702..9723    -  protein_bind   CAP binding site: CAP binding activates transcription in the presence of cAMP. E. coli catabolite activator protein
   9736..9828    -  CDS            lacI (fragment): lac repressor; lacI; The lac repressor binds to the lac operator to inhibit transcription in E. coli. This inhibition can be relieved by adding lactose or isopropyl-β-D-thiogalactopyranoside (IPTG).
  10011..10599   -  rep_origin     ori: high-copy-number ColE1/pMB1/pBR322/pUC origin of replication
