[The description below was written by a language model from this plasmid's Addgene catalogue record and pLannotate feature annotations shown in this document.]
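Description:
3XHalo_GFP_TRF1#1 is a roughly 10.7 kb mammalian expression plasmid built on a recombinase-mediated cassette exchange (RMCE) backbone. It is propagated in E. coli through a high-copy ColE1/pUC-type origin and an ampicillin resistance gene. The part intended for mammalian cells lies between two heterospecific Cre target sites, lox2272 and loxP. These sites do not recombine with each other, so Cre can swap the intervening cassette in a defined orientation into a matching acceptor locus already present in a host cell line. Immediately inside the lox2272 site is a puromycin N-acetyltransferase coding sequence followed by a bGH polyadenylation signal. No promoter is annotated directly upstream of it, which fits the common RMCE design in which the marker is expressed only after correct integration next to a genomic promoter, although the record does not state this.

The payload is driven by the CAG promoter, annotated as the CMV enhancer, chicken β-actin promoter and chimeric intron. It encodes a single fusion protein of three tandem HaloTag units (two are annotated as the parental dehalogenase dhaA), followed by EGFP and then human TRF1 (TERF1), and it ends in a rabbit β-globin polyadenylation signal. TRF1 is a shelterin component that binds double-stranded telomeric repeats, so the fusion localises to telomeres. EGFP allows direct imaging, and the three Halo domains covalently capture chloroalkane ligands such as dyes or chemical dimerizers. The stated purpose is to tag TRF1 with GFP and Halo, and the associated work examined telomere clustering and nuclear body phase separation in ALT cancer cells.
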