Addgene plasmid #164644: 3XHalo_GFP_TRF1#1
Purpose: tag TRF1 with GFP and Halo
Depositing lab: Michael Lampson & Huaiying Zhang. Depositing organization: University of Pennsylvania. Publication: Nuclear body phase separation drives telomere clustering in ALT cancer cells. Zhang H, Zhao R, Tones J, Liu M, Dilley RL, Chenoweth DM, Greenberg RA, Lampson MA. Mol Biol Cell. 2020 Aug 15;31(18):2048-2056. doi: 10.1091/mbc.E19-10-0589. Epub 2020 Jun 24. PubMed 32579423.
Backbone
  Vector backbone: RMCE
  Backbone size w/o insert (bp): 9438
  Total vector size (bp): 10677
  Vector type: Mammalian Expression, Cre/Lox
  Selectable markers: Puromycin
Growth in bacteria
  Bacterial resistance: Ampicillin, 100 μg/mL
  Growth temperature: 37°C
  Growth strain: DH5alpha
  Copy number: Unknown
Gene/Insert
  Gene/Insert name: TRF1 (alt name: TERF1)
  Species: H. sapiens (human)
  Insert size (bp): 1239
  Entrez Gene: TERF1 (a.k.a. PIN2, TRBF1, TRF, TRF1, hTRF1-AS, t-TRF1)
  Promoter: CAG
  Cloning method: Restriction Enzyme; 5′ cloning site BsrGI-HF (not destroyed); 3′ cloning site Bsu36I (destroyed during cloning)
  Sequencing primers: 5′ TCAACACTTCAGCTACAACCAC; 3′ TCCATCATGTGGTTGTAGCTG
Terms and licenses: Academic/Nonprofit Terms; Industry Terms: Not Available to Industry
Depositor comments: TRF1 is from Roger Greenberg lab
How to cite: 3XHalo_GFP_TRF1#1 was a gift from Michael Lampson & Huaiying Zhang (Addgene plasmid # 164644 ; http://n2t.net/addgene:164644 ; RRID:Addgene_164644)
